>Addgene plasmid #87522 | pTALEN-STAR-T | depositor full sequence | sequence record 170693 | Full Sequence
GACATTGATTATTGACTAGTTATTAATAGTAATCAATTACGGGGTCATTAGTTCATAGCCCATATATGGA
GTTCCGCGTTACATAACTTACGGTAAATGGCCCGCCTGGCTGACCGCCCAACGACCCCCGCCCATTGACG
TCAATAATGACGTATGTTCCCATAGTAACGCCAATAGGGACTTTCCATTGACGTCAATGGGTGGACTATT
TACGGTAAACTGCCCACTTGGCAGTACATCAAGTGTATCATATGCCAAGTACGCCCCCTATTGACGTCAA
TGACGGTAAATGGCCCGCCTGGCATTATGCCCAGTACATGACCTTATGGGACTTTCCTACTTGGCAGTAC
ATCTACGTATTAGTCATCGCTATTACCATGGGTCGAGGTGAGCCCCACGTTCTGCTTCACTCTCCCCATC
TCCCCCCCCTCCCCACCCCCAATTTTGTATTTATTTATTTTTTAATTATTTTGTGCAGCGATGGGGGCGG
GGGGGGGGGGGGCGCGCGCCAGGCGGGGCGGGGCGGGGCGAGGGGCGGGGCGGGGCGAGGCGGAGAGGTG
CGGCGGCAGCCAATCAGAGCGGCGCGCTCCGAAAGTTTCCTTTTATGGCGAGGCGGCGGCGGCGGCGGCC
CTATAAAAAGCGAAGCGCGCGGCGGGCGGGAGTCGCTGCGTTGCCTTCGCCCCGTGCCCCGCTCCGCGCC
GCCTCGCGCCGCCCGCCCCGGCTCTGACTGACCGCGTTACTCCCACAGGTGAGCGGGCGGGACGGCCCTT
CTCCTCCGGGCTGTAATTAGCGCTTGGTTTAATGACGGCTCGTTTCTTTTCTGTGGCTGCGTGAAAGCCT
TAAAGGGCTCCGGGAGGGCCCTTTGTGCGGGGGGGAGCGGCTCGGGGGGTGCGTGCGTGTGTGTGTGCGT
GGGGAGCGCCGCGTGCGGCCCGCGCTGCCCGGCGGCTGTGAGCGCTGCGGGCGCGGCGCGGGGCTTTGTG
CGCTCCGCGTGTGCGCGAGGGGAGCGCGGCCGGGGGCGGTGCCCCGCGGTGCGGGGGGGCTGCGAGGGGA
ACAAAGGCTGCGTGCGGGGTGTGTGCGTGGGGGGGTGAGCAGGGGGTGTGGGCGCGGCGGTCGGGCTGTA
ACCCCCCCCTGCACCCCCCTCCCCGAGTTGCTGAGCACGGCCCGGCTTCGGGTGCGGGGCTCCGTGCGGG
GCGTGGCGCGGGGCTCGCCGTGCCGGGCGGGGGGTGGCGGCAGGTGGGGGTGCCGGGCGGGGCGGGGCCG
CCTCGGGCCGGGGAGGGCTCGGGGGAGGGGCGCGGCGGCCCCGGAGCGCCGGCGGCTGTCGAGGCGCGGC
GAGCCGCAGCCATTGCCTTTTATGGTAATCGTGCGAGAGGGCGCAGGGACTTCCTTTGTCCCAAATCTGG
CGGAGCCGAAATCTGGGAGGCGCCGCCGCACCCCCTCTAGCGGGCGCGGGCGAAGCGGTGCGGCGCCGGC
AGGAAGGAAATGGGCGGGGAGGGCCTTCGTGCGTCGCCGCGCCGCCGTCCCCTTCTCCATCTCCAGCCTC
GGGGCTGCCGCAGGGGGACGGCTGCCTTCGGGGGGGACGGGGCAGGGCGGGGTTCGGCTTCTGGCGTGTG
ACCGGCGGCTCTAGAGCCTCTGCTAACCATGTTCATGCCTTCTTCTTTTTCCTACAGCTCCTGGGCAACG
TGCTGGTTGTTGTGCTGTCTCATCATTTTGGCAAAGAATTCCTCGAGGCCGCCACCATGGACTACAAAGA
CCATGACGGTGATTATAAAGATCATGACATCGATTACAAGGATGACGATGACAAGATGGCCCCCAAGAAG
AAGAGGAAGGTGGGCATTCACCGCGGGGTACCTATGGTGGACTTGAGGACACTCGGTTATTCGCAACAGC
AACAGGAGAAAATCAAGCCTAAGGTCAGGAGCACCGTCGCGCAACACCACGAGGCGCTTGTGGGGCATGG
CTTCACTCATGCGCATATTGTCGCGCTTTCACAGCACCCTGCGGCGCTTGGGACGGTGGCTGTCAAATAC
CAAGATATGATTGCGGCCCTGCCCGAAGCCACGCACGAGGCAATTGTAGGGGTCGGTAAACAGTGGTCGG
GAGCGCGAGCACTTGAGGCGCTGCTGACTGTGGCGGGTGAGCTTAGGGGGCCTCCGCTCCAGCTCGACAC
CGGGCAGCTGCTGAAGATCGCGAAGAGAGGGGGAGTAACAGCGGTAGAGGCAGTGCACGCCTGGCGCAAT
GCGCTCACCGGGGCCCCCTTGAACCTGCAGGATACGTTTATCAGTGATAAAGTGTCAAGCATGACAAAGT
TGCAGCCGAATACAGTGGTATCCTGCAGGTGCTCTGTCAGGACCACGGGCTTACGCCACAACAGGTGGTG
GCGATTGCATCTAATGGAGGCGGACGCCCTGCCTTGGAGTCCATCGTAGCCCAATTGTCCAGGCCCGATC
CCGCGTTGGCTGCGTTAACGAATGACCATCTGGTGGCGTTGGCATGTCTTGGTGGACGACCCGCGCTCGA
TGCAGTCAAAAAGGGTCTGCCTCATGCTCCCGCATTGATCAAAAGAACCAACCGGCGGATTCCCGAGAGA
ACTTCCCATCGAGTCGCGGGATCCCAACTAGTCAAAAGTGAACTGGAGGAGAAGAAATCTGAACTTCGTC
ATAAATTGAAATATGTGCCTCATGAATATATTGAATTAATTGAAATTGCCAGAAATTCCACTCAGGATAG
AATTCTTGAAATGAAGGTAATGGAATTTTTTATGAAAGTTTATGGATATAGAGGTAAACATTTGGGTGGA
TCAAGGAAACCGGACGGAGCAATTTATACTGTCGGATCTCCTATTGATTACGGTGTGATCGTGGACACTA
AAGCTTATAGCGGAGGTTATAATCTGCCAATTGGCCAAGCAGATGAAATGCAACGATATGTCGAAGAAAA
TCAAACACGAAACAAACATATCAACCCTAATGAATGGTGGAAAGTCTATCCATCTTCTGTAACGGAATTT
AAGTTTTTATTTGTGAGTGGTCACTTTAAAGGAAACTACAAAGCTCAGCTTACACGATTAAATCATATCA
CTAATTGTAATGGAGCTGTTCTTAGTGTAGAAGAGCTTTTAATTGGTGGAGAAATGATTAAAGCCGGCAC
ATTAACCTTAGAGGAAGTCAGACGGAAATTTAATAACGGCGAGATAAACTTTAGATCTTAAGAGATCGAC
GGTATCGAGCGGCCGCTCGATAAGCTTGATATCGAATTCCGCCCCTCTCCCTCCCCCCCCCCTAACGTTA
CTGGCCGAAGCCGCTTGGAATAAGGCCGGTGTGCGTTTGTCTATATGTTATTTTCCACCATATTGCCGTC
TTTTGGCAATGTGAGGGCCCGGAAACCTGGCCCTGTCTTCTTGACGAGCATTCCTAGGGGTCTTTCCCCT
CTCGCCAAAGGAATGCAAGGTCTGTTGAATGTCGTGAAGGAAGCAGTTCCTCTGGAAGCTTCTTGAAGAC
AAACAACGTCTGTAGCGACCCTTTGCAGGCAGCGGAACCCCCCACCTGGCGACAGGTGCCTCTGCGGCCA
AAAGCCACGTGTATAAGATACACCTGCAAAGGCGGCACAACCCCAGTGCCACGTTGTGAGTTGGATAGTT
GTGGAAAGAGTCAAATGGCTCTCCTCAAGCGTATTCAACAAGGGGCTGAAGGATGCCCAGAAGGTACCCC
ATTGTATGGGATCTGATCTGGGGCCTCGGTGCACATGCTTTACATGTGTTTAGTCGAGGTTAAAAAACGT
CTAGGCCCCCCGAACCACGGGGACGTGGTTTTCCTTTGAAAAACACGATGATAATATGGCCACAACCATG
ACCGAGTACAAGCCCACGGTGCGCCTCGCCACCCGCGACGACGTCCCCAGGGCCGTACGCACCCTCGCCG
CCGCGTTCGCCGACTACCCCGCCACGCGCCACACCGTCGATCCGGACCGCCACATCGAGCGGGTCACCGA
GCTGCAAGAACTCTTCCTCACGCGCGTCGGGCTCGACATCGGCAAGGTGTGGGTCGCGGACGACGGCGCC
GCGGTGGCGGTCTGGACCACGCCGGAGAGCGTCGAAGCGGGGGCGGTGTTCGCCGAGATCGGCCCGCGCA
TGGCCGAGTTGAGCGGTTCCCGGCTGGCCGCGCAGCAACAGATGGAAGGCCTCCTGGCGCCGCACCGGCC
CAAGGAGCCCGCGTGGTTCCTGGCCACCGTCGGCGTCTCGCCCGACCACCAGGGCAAGGGTCTGGGCAGC
GCCGTCGTGCTCCCCGGAGTGGAGGCGGCCGAGCGCGCCGGGGTGCCCGCCTTCCTGGAGACCTCCGCGC
CCCGCAACCTCCCCTTCTACGAGCGGCTCGGCTTCACCGTCACCGCCGACGTCGAGGTGCCCGAAGGACC
GCGCACCTGGTGCATGACCCGCAAGCCCGGTGCCTGACGCCCGCCCCACGACCCGCAGCGCCCGACCGAA
AGGAGCGCACGACCCCATGCATCGATGATCTAGAGCTCGCTGATCAGCCTCGACTGTGCCTTCTAGTTGC
CAGCCATCTGTTGTTTGCCCCTCCCCCGTGCCTTCCTTGACCCTGGAAGGTGCCACTCCCACTGTCCTTT
CCTAATAAAATGAGGAAATTGCATCGCATTGTCTGAGTAGGTGTCATTCTATTCTGGGGGGTGGGGTGGG
GCAGGACAGCAAGGGGGAGGATTGGGAAGACAATAGCAGGCATGCTGGGGATGCGGTGGGCTCTATGGCT
TCTGAGGCGGAAAGAACCTGCAGCCCAAGCTTGGCGTAATCATGGTCATAGCTGTTTCCTGTGTGAAATT
GTTATCCGCTCACAATTCCACACAACATACGAGCCGGAAGCATAAAGTGTAAAGCCTGGGGTGCCTAATG
AGTGAGCTAACTCACATTAATTGCGTTGCGCTCACTGCCCGCTTTCCAGTCGGGAAACCTGTCGTGCCAG
CGGATCCGCATCTCAATTAGTCAGCAACCATAGTCCCGCCCCTAACTCCGCCCATCCCGCCCCTAACTCC
GCCCAGTTCCGCCCATTCTCCGCCCCATGGCTGACTAATTTTTTTTATTTATGCAGAGGCCGAGGCCGCC
TCGGCCTCTGAGCTATTCCAGAAGTAGTGAGGAGGCTTTTTTGGAGGCCTAGGCTTTTGCAAAAAGCTAA
CTTGTTTATTGCAGCTTATAATGGTTACAAATAAAGCAATAGCATCACAAATTTCACAAATAAAGCATTT
TTTTCACTGCATTCTAGTTGTGGTTTGTCCAAACTCATCAATGTATCTTATCATGTCTGGATCCGCTGCA
TTAATGAATCGGCCAACGCGCGGGGAGAGGCGGTTTGCGTATTGGGCGCTCTTCCGCTTCCTCGCTCACT
GACTCGCTGCGCTCGGTCGTTCGGCTGCGGCGAGCGGTATCAGCTCACTCAAAGGCGGTAATACGGTTAT
CCACAGAATCAGGGGATAACGCAGGAAAGAACATGTGAGCAAAAGGCCAGCAAAAGGCCAGGAACCGTAA
AAAGGCCGCGTTGCTGGCGTTTTTCCATAGGCTCCGCCCCCCTGACGAGCATCACAAAAATCGACGCTCA
AGTCAGAGGTGGCGAAACCCGACAGGACTATAAAGATACCAGGCGTTTCCCCCTGGAAGCTCCCTCGTGC
GCTCTCCTGTTCCGACCCTGCCGCTTACCGCATACCTGTCCGCCTTTCTCCCTTCGGGAAGCGTGGCGCT
TTCTCAATGCTCACGCTGTAGGTATCTCAGTTCGGTGTAGGTCGTTCGCTCCAAGCTGGGCTGTGTGCAC
GAACCCCCCGTTCAGCCCGACCGCTGCGCCTTATCCGGTAACTATCGTCTTGAGTCCAACCCGGTAAGAC
ACGACTTATCGCCACTGGCAGCAGCCACTGGTAACAGGATTAGCAGAGCGAGGTATGTAGGCGGTGCTAC
AGAGTTCTTGAAGTGGTGGCCTAACTACGGCTACACTAGAAGGACAGTATTTGGTATCTGCGCTCTGCTG
AAGCCAGTTACCTTCGGAAAAAGAGTTGGTAGCTCTTGATCCGGCAAACAAACCACCGCTGGTAGCGGTG
GTTTTTTTGTTTGCAAGCAGCAGATTACGCGCAGAAAAAAAGGATCTCAAGAAGATCCTTTGATCTTTTC
TACGGGGTCTGACGCTCAGTGGAACGAAAACTCACGTTAAGGGATTTTGGTCATGAGATTATCAAAAAGG
ATCTTCACCTAGATCCTTTTAAATTAAAAATGAAGTTTTAAATCAATCTAAAGTATATATGAGTAAACTT
GGTCTGACAGTTACCAATGCTTAATCAGTGAGGCACCTATCTCAGCGATCTGTCTATTTCGTTCATCCAT
AGTTGCCTGACTCCCCGTCGTGTAGATAACTACGATACGGGAGGGCTTACCATCTGGCCCCAGTGCTGCA
ATGATACCGCGAGACCCACGCTCACCGGCTCCAGATTTATCAGCAATAAACCAGCCAGCCGGAAGGGCCG
AGCGCAGAAGTGGTCCTGCAACTTTATCCGCCTCCATCCAGTCTATTAATTGTTGCCGGGAAGCTAGAGT
AAGTAGTTCGCCAGTTAATAGTTTGCGCAACGTTGTTGCCATTGCTACAGGCATCGTGGTGTCACGCTCG
TCGTTTGGTATGGCTTCATTCAGCTCCGGTTCCCAACGATCAAGGCGAGTTACATGATCCCCCATGTTGT
GCAAAAAAGCGGTTAGCTCCTTCGGTCCTCCGATCGTTGTCAGAAGTAAGTTGGCCGCAGTGTTATCACT
CATGGTTATGGCAGCACTGCATAATTCTCTTACTGTCATGCCATCCGTAAGATGCTTTTCTGTGACTGGT
GAGTACTCAACCAAGTCATTCTGAGAATAGTGTATGCGGCGACCGAGTTGCTCTTGCCCGGCGTCAATAC
GGGATAATACCGCGCCACATAGCAGAACTTTAAAAGTGCTCATCATTGGAAAACGTTCTTCGGGGCGAAA
ACTCTCAAGGATCTTACCGCTGTTGAGATCCAGTTCGATGTAACCCACTCGTGCACCCAACTGATCTTCA
GCATCTTTTACTTTCACCAGCGTTTCTGGGTGAGCAAAAACAGGAAGGCAAAATGCCGCAAAAAAGGGAA
TAAGGGCGACACGGAAATGTTGAATACTCATACTCTTCCTTTTTCAATGACCGCTTTGGAAAAACAAAGA
CTGTATTTCCTGGAAATTAATGTTTATTCAATAAACTGTGTATTCAGCTATATCACATAGTGGTGAGGCT
GAAATGAGGCGGGAAGAGGCGGTTGGGGCTTAATTATATCAATTTGGGTGGCCCCACAGCGCCTCCAAGG
CGCCAGTCCTGTTTTGACAAGTTGCCTCTGGAAGCCTCTACAATGCCTCTCTTCTTTTTCTCCAGAGTAA
GCGGAGGCCAGGGGCCCCCGGCCTCTGCTTAATACTAAAAAAAACAGCTGTTGTCATAGTAATGATTGGG
TGGAAACATTCCAGGCCTGGGTGGAGAGGCTTTTTGCTTCCTCTTGCAAAACCACACTGACATTCCAGGC
CTGGGTGGAGAGGCTTTTTGCTTCCTCTTGCAAAACCACACTGCCCTCTGGAGGGCAGTTGCCTAGCAAC
TAACTAAAAGAGGATGTCGCACGGCCAGCTGCGGTCAGTTAGTCACTTCCTGCTTAACTGACTTGACATT
TTCTATTTTAAGAGTCGGGAGGAAAATTACTGTGTTGGAGGCCCTCCGCCATCTTCTGAAGCTGAATCGA
ATTAACTTGTTTATTGCAGCTTATAATGGTTACAAATAAAGCAATAGCATCACAAATTTCACAAATAAAG
CATTTTTTTCACTGCATTCTAGTTGTGGTTTGTCCAAACTCATCAATGTATCTTATCATGTCTGGATCTG
ATATCATCGTC
Features (pLannotate 1.2.2; 25 found; start..end, strand, type, name):
      1..380     +  enhancer       CMV enhancer: human cytomegalovirus immediate early enhancer
    383..658     +  promoter       chicken β-actin promoter: No description available
    659..1667    +  intron         chimeric intron: chimera between introns from chicken β-actin and rabbit β-globin
   1740..1805    +  CDS            3xFLAG: three tandem FLAG® epitope tags, followed by an enterokinase cleavage site
   1857..2267    +  CDS            avrXa10 (fragment): AVX10_XANOO - Experimental evidence at protein level: Swiss-Prot protein existence level 1. Avirulence protein. Induces the hypersensitive response (HR)in rice plants carrying the resistance gene Xa10. Activity depends on the presence of the core repeat domains; replacement with repeat domains from other proteins (AvrBs3 of X.euvesicatoria (AC P14727) or AvrXa7 of this organism) does not elicit the HR. Probably acts as a transcription factor in its host plant (rice) to induce plant resistance or disease. From Xanthomonas oryzae pv. oryzae.
   2301..2327    +  CDS            TetR (fragment): tetracycline resistance regulatory protein; tetR
   2420..2626    +  CDS            avrBs3 (fragment): AVRB3_XANEU - Experimental evidence at protein level: Swiss-Prot protein existence level 1. Avirulence protein. Acts as a transcription factor in C.annuum plants. In susceptible plants lacking the Bs3 resistance gene induces expression of a number of genes, including genes homologous to a family of auxin-induced genes, alpha-expansin genes, pectate lyase, anthocyanidin glucoside rhamnosyl transferase and at least one transcription factor, UPA20. Their expression leads to plant hypertrophy in mesophyll cells, probably mainly mediated by UPA20 (PubMed:17962565). In resistant plants induces the h
   2615..3202    +  CDS            FokI cleavage domain: nonspecific DNA cleavage domain of the FokI endonuclease (Li et al., 1992) must dimerize to be catalytically active
   3237..3260    -  misc_feature   MCS (fragment): pBluescript multiple cloning site
   3262..3834    +  misc_feature   IRES: internal ribosome entry site (IRES) of the encephalomyocarditis virus (EMCV)
   3848..4447    +  CDS            PuroR: puromycin N-acetyltransferase; pac from Streptomyces alboniger; confers resistance to puromycin
   4534..4758    +  polyA_signal   bGH poly(A) signal: bovine growth hormone polyadenylation signal
   4762..4778    +  promoter       SV40 promoter (fragment): SV40 enhancer and early promoter
   4829..4845    -  protein_bind   lac operator: The lac repressor binds to the lac operator to inhibit transcription in E. coli. This inhibition can be relieved by adding lactose or isopropyl-β-D-thiogalactopyranoside (IPTG). lac repressor encoded by lacI
   4853..4883    -  promoter       lac promoter: promoter for the E. coli lac operon
   4898..4919    -  protein_bind   CAP binding site: CAP binding activates transcription in the presence of cAMP. E. coli catabolite activator protein
   4932..4971    -  CDS            lacI (fragment): lac repressor; lacI; The lac repressor binds to the lac operator to inhibit transcription in E. coli. This inhibition can be relieved by adding lactose or isopropyl-β-D-thiogalactopyranoside (IPTG).
   4978..5000    +  promoter       SV40 promoter (fragment): SV40 enhancer and early promoter
   5024..5159    +  rep_origin     SV40 ori: SV40 origin of replication
   5179..5313    +  polyA_signal   SV40 poly(A) signal: SV40 polyadenylation signal
   5315..5369    -  CDS            lacI (fragment): lac repressor; lacI; The lac repressor binds to the lac operator to inhibit transcription in E. coli. This inhibition can be relieved by adding lactose or isopropyl-β-D-thiogalactopyranoside (IPTG).
   5552..6140    -  rep_origin     ori: high-copy-number ColE1/pMB1/pBR322/pUC origin of replication
   6311..7171    -  CDS            AmpR: β-lactamase; bla; confers resistance to ampicillin, carbenicillin, and related antibiotics
   7172..7188    -  promoter       AmpR promoter (fragment): bla
   7774..7908    +  polyA_signal   SV40 poly(A) signal: SV40 polyadenylation signal
