[The description below was written by a language model from this plasmid's Addgene catalogue record and pLannotate feature annotations shown in this document.]
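Description:
pTALEN-STAR-T is an empty mammalian expression backbone that serves as a destination vector for building TAL effector nucleases, derived from pCAG-GFP-IRES-puro. It is maintained in E. coli as a high-copy plasmid through a ColE1/pUC-type origin and selected with ampicillin via the β-lactamase gene. Puromycin provides selection in mammalian cells.

The 7.9 kb sequence carries a single expression unit driven by the CAG arrangement: CMV enhancer, chicken β-actin promoter and a chimeric β-actin/β-globin intron. Downstream lies an open reading frame scaffold that begins with a 3xFLAG epitope tag, continues with a fragment matching the N-terminal region of a Xanthomonas TAL effector (annotated by homology as avrXa10), and resumes with a C-terminal TAL effector fragment (annotated as avrBs3) joined to the FokI cleavage domain. The gap between the two TAL fragments contains no repeat array, consistent with the catalogue listing no insert. This is presumably where a user-assembled array of DNA-binding repeats is placed to complete a functional nuclease, although the record does not describe the cloning junction or what the "T" in the name denotes. A very short TetR-like match in this gap is probably spacer sequence rather than a functional element.

After FokI, an EMCV IRES links puromycin N-acetyltransferase to the same transcript, so puromycin enriches for cells expressing the TALEN, and a bGH polyadenylation signal terminates it. Because FokI must dimerize to cut, a completed construct would be used together with a partner TALEN targeting the opposite strand. An SV40 origin, SV40 polyadenylation signals and lac-derived fragments remain as backbone remnants.
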