Addgene plasmid #87522: pTALEN-STAR-T
Purpose: (Empty Backbone) Destination vector for TALEN construction
Depositing lab: Steve Pollard. Depositing organization: University of Edinburgh. Publication: STAR: a simple TAL effector assembly reaction using isothermal assembly. Gogolok S, Garcia-Diaz C, Pollard SM. Sci Rep. 2016 Sep 12;6:33209. doi: 10.1038/srep33209. PubMed 27615025.
Backbone
  Vector backbone: pCAG-GFP-IRES-puro
  Vector type: TALEN, Synthetic Biology
  Selectable markers: Puromycin
Growth in bacteria
  Bacterial resistance: Ampicillin, 100 μg/mL
  Growth temperature: 37°C
  Growth strain: DH5alpha
  Copy number: High Copy
Gene/Insert
  Gene/Insert name: None
Terms and licenses: Academic/Nonprofit Terms; Industry Terms: Not Available to Industry
How to cite: pTALEN-STAR-T was a gift from Steve Pollard (Addgene plasmid # 87522 ; http://n2t.net/addgene:87522 ; RRID:Addgene_87522)
