>Addgene plasmid #87522 | pTALEN-STAR-T | depositor partial sequence | sequence record 170694 | Functional TALEN domains incl. DBD insertion site
ATGGACTACAAAGACCATGACGGTGATTATAAAGATCATGACATCGATTACAAGGATGACGATGACAAGA
TGGCCCCCAAGAAGAAGAGGAAGGTGGGCATTCACCGCGGGGTACCTATGGTGGACTTGAGGACACTCGG
TTATTCGCAACAGCAACAGGAGAAAATCAAGCCTAAGGTCAGGAGCACCGTCGCGCAACACCACGAGGCG
CTTGTGGGGCATGGCTTCACTCATGCGCATATTGTCGCGCTTTCACAGCACCCTGCGGCGCTTGGGACGG
TGGCTGTCAAATACCAAGATATGATTGCGGCCCTGCCCGAAGCCACGCACGAGGCAATTGTAGGGGTCGG
TAAACAGTGGTCGGGAGCGCGAGCACTTGAGGCGCTGCTGACTGTGGCGGGTGAGCTTAGGGGGCCTCCG
CTCCAGCTCGACACCGGGCAGCTGCTGAAGATCGCGAAGAGAGGGGGAGTAACAGCGGTAGAGGCAGTGC
ACGCCTGGCGCAATGCGCTCACCGGGGCCCCCTTGAACCTGCAGGATACGTTTATCAGTGATAAAGTGTC
AAGCATGACAAAGTTGCAGCCGAATACAGTGGTATCCTGCAGGTGCTCTGTCAGGACCACGGGCTTACGC
CACAACAGGTGGTGGCGATTGCATCTAATGGAGGCGGACGCCCTGCCTTGGAGTCCATCGTAGCCCAATT
GTCCAGGCCCGATCCCGCGTTGGCTGCGTTAACGAATGACCATCTGGTGGCGTTGGCATGTCTTGGTGGA
CGACCCGCGCTCGATGCAGTCAAAAAGGGTCTGCCTCATGCTCCCGCATTGATCAAAAGAACCAACCGGC
GGATTCCCGAGAGAACTTCCCATCGAGTCGCGGGATCCCAACTAGTCAAAAGTGAACTGGAGGAGAAGAA
ATCTGAACTTCGTCATAAATTGAAATATGTGCCTCATGAATATATTGAATTAATTGAAATTGCCAGAAAT
TCCACTCAGGATAGAATTCTTGAAATGAAGGTAATGGAATTTTTTATGAAAGTTTATGGATATAGAGGTA
AACATTTGGGTGGATCAAGGAAACCGGACGGAGCAATTTATACTGTCGGATCTCCTATTGATTACGGTGT
GATCGTGGACACTAAAGCTTATAGCGGAGGTTATAATCTGCCAATTGGCCAAGCAGATGAAATGCAACGA
TATGTCGAAGAAAATCAAACACGAAACAAACATATCAACCCTAATGAATGGTGGAAAGTCTATCCATCTT
CTGTAACGGAATTTAAGTTTTTATTTGTGAGTGGTCACTTTAAAGGAAACTACAAAGCTCAGCTTACACG
ATTAAATCATATCACTAATTGTAATGGAGCTGTTCTTAGTGTAGAAGAGCTTTTAATTGGTGGAGAAATG
ATTAAAGCCGGCACATTAACCTTAGAGGAAGTCAGACGGAAATTTAATAACGGCGAGATAAACTTTAGAT
CTTAA
