>Addgene plasmid #87522 | pTALEN-STAR-T | depositor partial sequence | sequence record 170695 | half repeat encoding NG
CTTACGCCACAACAGGTGGTGGCGATTGCATCTAATGGAGGCGGACGCCCTGCCTTGGAG
