>Addgene plasmid #87522 | pTALEN-STAR-T | addgene partial sequence | sequence record 174788 | Addgene Partial NGS Result
GCCTCGGGCCGGGGAGGGCTCGGGGGAGGGGCGCGGCGGCCCCCGGAGCGCCGGCGGCTGTCGAGGCGCG
GCGAGCCGCAGCCATTGCCTTTTATGGTAATCGTGCGAGAGGGCGCAGGGACTTCCTTTGTCCCAAATCT
GTGCGGAGCCGAAATCTGGGAGGCGCCGCCGCACCCCCTCTAGCGGGCGCGGGGCGAAGCGGTGCGGCGC
CGGCAGGAAGGAAATGGGCGGGGAGGGCCTTCGTGCGTCGCCGCGCCGCCGTCCCCTTCTCCCTCTCCAG
CCTCGGGGCTGTCCGCGGGGGGACGGCTGCCTTCGGGGGGGACGGGGCAGGGCGGGGTTCGGCTTCTGGC
GTGTGACCGGCGGCTCTAGAGCCTCTGCTAACCATGTTCATGCCTTCTTCTTTTTCCTACAGCTCCTGGG
CAACGTGCTGGTTATTGTGCTGTCTCATCATTTTGGCAAAGAATTCCTCGAGGCCGCCACCATGGACTAC
AAAGACCATGACGGTGATTATAAAGATCATGACATCGATTACAAGGATGACGATGACAAGATGGCCCCCA
AGAAGAAGAGGAAGGTGGGCATTCACCGCGGGGTACCTATGGTGGACTTGAGGACACTCGGTTATTCGCA
ACAGCAACAGGAGAAAATCAAGCCTAAGGTCAGGAGCACCGTCGCGCAACACCACGAGGCGCTTGTGGGG
CATGGCTTCACTCATGCGCATATTGTCGCGCTTTCACAGCACCCTGCGGCGCTTGGGACGGTGGCTGTCA
AATACCAAGATATGATTGCGGCCCTGCCCGAAGCCACGCACGAGGCAATTGTAGGGGTCGGTAAACAGTG
GTCGGGAGCGCGAGCACTTGAGGCGCTGCTGACTGTGGCGGGTGAGCTTAGGGGGCCTCCGCTCCAGCTC
GACACCGGGCAGCTGCTGAAGATCGCGAAGAGAGGGGGAGTAACAGCGGTAGAGGCAGTGCACGCCTGGC
GCAATGCGCTCACCGGGGCCCCCTTGAACCTGCAGGATACGTTTATCAGTGATAAAGTGTCAAGCATGAC
AAAGTTGCAGCCGAATACAGTGGTATCCTGCAGGTGCTCTGTCAGGACCACGGGCTTACGCCACAACAGG
TGGTGGCGATTGCATCTAATGGAGGCGGACGCCCTGCCTTGGAGTCCATCGTAGCCCAATTGTCCAGGCC
CGATCCCGCGTTGGCTGCGTTAACGAATGACCATCTGGTGGCGTTGGCATGTCTTGGTGGACGACCCGCG
CTCGATGCAGTCAAAAAGGGTCTGCCTCATGCTCCCGCATTGATCAAAAGAACCAACCGGCGGATTCCCG
AGAGAACTTCCCATCGAGTCGCGGGATCCCAACTAGTCAAAAGTGAACTGGAGGAGAAGAAATCTGAACT
TCGTCATAAATTGAAATATGTGCCTCATGAATATATTGAATTAATTGAAATTGCCAGAAATTCCACTCAG
GATAGAATTCTTGAAATGAAGGTAATGGAATTTTTTATGAAAGTTTATGGATATAGAGGTAAACATTTGG
GTGGATCAAGGAAACCGGACGGAGCAATTTATACTGTCGGATCTCCTATTGATTACGGTGTGATCGTGGA
CACTAAAGCTTATAGCGGAGGTTATAATCTGCCAATTGGCCAAGCAGATGAAATGCAACGATATGTCGAA
GAAAATCAAACACGAAACAAACATATCAACCCTAATGAATGGTGGAAAGTCTATCCATCTTCTGTAACGG
AATTTAAGTTTTTATTTGTGAGTGGTCACTTTAAAGGAAACTACAAAGCTCAGCTTACACGATTAAATCA
TATCACTAATTGTAATGGAGCTGTTCTTAGTGTAGAAGAGCTTTTAATTGGTGGAGAAATGATTAAAGCC
GGCACATTAACCTTAGAGGAAGTCAGACGGAAATTTAATAACGGCGAGATAAACTTTAGATCTTAAGAGA
TCGACGGTATCGAGCGGCCGCTCGATAAGCTTGATATCGAATTCCGCCCCCCCCCCCTCTCCCTCCCCCC
CCCCTAACGTTACTGGCCGAAGCCGCTTGGAATAAGGCCGGTGTGCGTTTGTCTATATGTTATTTTCCAC
CATATTGCCGTCTTTTGGCAATGTGAGGGCCCGGAAACCTGGCCCTGTCTTCTTGACGAGCATTCCTAGG
GGTCTTTCCCCTCTCGCCAAAGGAATGCAAGGTCTGTTGAATGTCGTGAAGGAAGCAGTTCCTCTGGAAG
CTTCTTGAAGACAAACAACGTCTGTAGCGACCCTTTGCAGGCAGCGGAACCCCCCACCTGGCGACAGGTG
CCTCTGCGGCCAAAAGCCACGTGTATAAGATACACCTGCAAAGGCGGCACAACCCCAGTGCCACGTTGTG
AGTTGGATAGTTGTGGAAAGAGTCAAATGGCTCTCCTCAAGCGTATTCAACAAGGGGCTGAAGGATGCCC
AGAAGGTACCCCATTGTATGGGATCTGATCTGGGGCCTCGGTGCACATGCTTTACATGTGTTTAGTCGAG
GTTAAAAAAACGTCTAGGCCCCCCGAACCACGGGGACGTGGTTTTCCTTTGAAAAACACGATGATAATAT
GGCCACAACCATGACCGAGTACAAGCCCACGGTGCGCCTCGCCACCCGCGACGACGTCCCCAGGGCCGTA
CGCACCCTCGCCGCCGCGTTCGCCGACTACCCCGCCACGCGCCACACCGTCGATCCGGACCGCCACATCG
AGCGGGTCACCGAGCTGCAAGAACTCTTCCTCACGCGCGTCGGGCTCGACATCGGCAAGGTGTGGGTCGC
GGACGACGGCGCCGCGGTGGCGGTCTGGACCACGCCGGAGAGCGTCGAAGCGGGGGCGGTGTTCGCCGAG
ATCGGCCCGCGCATGGCCGAGTTGAGCGGTTCCCGGCTGGCCGCGCAGCAACAGATGGAAGGCCTCCTGG
CGCCGCACCGGCCCAAGGAGCCCGCGTGGTTCCTGGCCACCGTCGGCGTCTCGCCCGACCACCAGGGCAA
GGGTCTGGGCAGCGCCGTCGTGCTCCCCGGAGTGGAGGCGGCCGAGCGCGCCGGGGTGCCCGCCTTCCTG
GAGACCTCCGCGCCCCGCAACCTCCCCTTCTACGAGCGGCTCGGCTTCACCGTCACCGCCGACGTCGAGG
TGCCCGAAGGACCGCGCACCTGGTGCATGACCCGCAAGCCCGGTGCCTGACGCCCGCCCCACGACCCGCA
GCGCCCGACCGAAAGGAGCGCACGACCCCATGCATCGATGATCTAGAGCTCGCTGATCAGCCTCGACTGT
GCCTTCTAGTTGCCAGCCATCTGTTGTTTGCCCCTCCCCCGTGCCTTCCTTGACCCTGGAAGGTGCCACT
CCCACTGTCCTTTCCTAATAAAATGAGGAAATTGCATCGCATTGTCTGAGTAGGTGTCATTCTATTCTGG
GGGGTGGGGTGGGGCAGGACAGCAAGGGGGAGGATTGGGAAGACAATAGCAGGCATGCTGGGGATGCGGT
GGGCTCTATGGCTTCTGAGGCGGAAAGAACCTGCAGCCCAAGCTTGGCGTAATCATGGTCATAGCTGTTT
CCTGTGTGAAATTGTTATCCGCTCACAATTCCACACAACATACGAGCCGGAAGCATAAAGTGTAAAGCCT
GGGGTGCCTAATGAGTGAGCTAACTCACATTAATTGCGTTGCGCTCACTGCCCGCTTTCCAGTCGGGAAA
CCTGTCGTGCCAGCGGATCCGCATCTCAATTAGTCAGCAACCATAGTCCCGCCCCTAACTCCGCCCATCC
CGCCCCTAACTCCGCCCAGTTCCGCCCATTCTCCGCCCCATGGCTGACTAATTTTTTTTATTTATGCAGA
GGCCGAGGCCGCCTCGGCCTCTGAGCTATTCCAGAAGTAGTGAGGAGGCTTTTTTGGAGGCCTAGGCTTT
TGCAAAAAGCTAACTTGTTTATTGCAGCTTATAATGGTTACAAATAAAGCAATAGCATCACAAATTTCAC
AAATAAAGCATTTTTTTCACTGCATTCTAGTTGTGGTTTGTCCAAACTCATCAATGTATCTTATCATGTC
TGGATCCGCTGCATTAATGAATCGGCCAACGCGCGGGGAGAGGCGGTTTGCGTATTGGGCGCTCTTCCGC
TTCCTCGCTCACTGACTCGCTGCGCTCGGTCGTTCGGCTGCGGCGAGCGGTATCAGCTCACTCAAAGGCG
GTAATACGGTTATCCACAGAATCAGGGGATAACGCAGGAAAGAACATGTGAGCAAAAGGCCAGCAAAAGG
CCAGGAACCGTAAAAAGGCCGCGTTGCTGGCGTTTTTCCATAGGCTCCGCCCCCCTGACGAGCATCACAA
AAATCGACGCTCAAGTCAGAGGTGGCGAAACCCGACAGGACTATAAAGATACCAGGCGTTTCCCCCTGGA
AGCTCCCTCGTGCGCTCTCCTGTTCCGACCCTGCCGCTTACCGCATACCTGTCCGCCTTTCTCCCTTCGG
GAAGCGTGGCGCTTTCTCATAGCTCACGCTGTAGGTATCTCAGTTCGGTGTAGGTCGTTCGCTCCAAGCT
GGGCTGTGTGCACGAACCCCCCGTTCAGCCCGACCGCTGCGCCTTATCCGGTAACTATCGTCTTGAGTCC
AACCCGGTAAGACACGACTTATCGCCACTGGCAGCAGCCACTGGTAACAGGATTAGCAGAGCGAGGTATG
TAGGCGGTGCTACAGAGTTCTTGAAGTGGTGGCCTAACTACGGCTACACTAGAAGAACAGTATTTGGTAT
CTGCGCTCTGCTGAAGCCAGTTACCTTCGGAAAAAGAGTTGGTAGCTCTTGATCCGGCAAACAAACCACC
GCTGGTAGCGGTGGTTTTTTTGTTTGCAAGCAGCAGATTACGCGCAGAAAAAAAGGATCTCAAGAAGATC
CTTTGATCTTTTCTACGGGGTCTGACGCTCAGTGGAACGAAAACTCACGTTAAGGGATTTTGGTCATGAG
ATTATCAAAAAGGATCTTCACCTAGATCCTTTTAAATTAAAAATGAAGTTTTAAATCAATCTAAAGTATA
TATGAGTAAACTTGGTCTGACAGTTACCAATGCTTAATCAGTGAGGCACCTATCTCAGCGATCTGTCTAT
TTCGTTCATCCATAGTTGCCTGACTCCCCGTCGTGTAGATAACTACGATACGGGAGGGCTTACCATCTGG
CCCCAGTGCTGCAATGATACCGCGAGACCCACGCTCACCGGCTCCAGATTTATCAGCAATAAACCAGCCA
GCCGGAAGGGCCGAGCGCAGAAGTGGTCCTGCAACTTTATCCGCCTCCATCCAGTCTATTAATTGTTGCC
GGGAAGCTAGAGTAAGTAGTTCGCCAGTTAATAGTTTGCGCAACGTTGTTGCCATTGCTACAGGCATCGT
GGTGTCACGCTCGTCGTTTGGTATGGCTTCATTCAGCTCCGGTTCCCAACGATCAAGGCGAGTTACATGA
TCCCCCATGTTGTGCAAAAAAGCGGTTAGCTCCTTCGGTCCTCCGATCGTTGTCAGAAGTAAGTTGGCCG
CAGTGTTATCACTCATGGTTATGGCAGCACTGCATAATTCTCTTACTGTCATGCCATCCGTAAGATGCTT
TTCTGTGACTGGTGAGTACTCAACCAAGTCATTCTGAGAATAGTGTATGCGGCGACCGAGTTGCTCTTGC
CCGGCGTCAATACGGGATAATACCGCGCCACATAGCAGAACTTTAAAAGTGCTCATCATTGGAAAACGTT
CTTCGGGGCGAAAACTCTCAAGGATCTTACCGCTGTTGAGATCCAGTTCGATGTAACCCACTCGTGCACC
CAACTGATCTTCAGCATCTTTTACTTTCACCAGCGTTTCTGGGTGAGCAAAAACAGGAAGGCAAAATGCC
GCAAAAAAGGGAATAAGGGCGACACGGAAATGTTGAATACTCATACTCTTCCTTTTTCAATGACCGCTTT
GGAAAAACAAAGACTGTATTTCCTGGAAATTAATGTTTATTCAATAAACTGTGTATTCAGCTATATTCAC
ATAGTGGTGAGGCTGAAATGAGGCGGGAAGAGGCGGTTGGGGCTTAATTATATCAATTTGGGTGGCCCCA
CAGCGCCTCCAAGGCGCCAGTCCTGTTTTGACAAGTTGCCTCTGGAAGCCTCTCTTCTTTTTCTCCAGAG
TAAGCGGAGGCCAGGGGCCCCCGGCCTCTGCTTAATACTAAAAAAAACAGCTGTTGTCATAGTAATGATT
GGGTGGAAACATTCCAGGCCTGGGTGGAGAGGCTTTTTGCTTCCTCTTGCAAAACCACACTGACATTCCA
GGCCTGGGTGGAGAGGCTTTTTGCTTCCTCTTGCAAAACCACACTGCCCTCTGGAGGGCAGTTGCCTAGC
AACTAATTAAAAGAGGATGTCGCACGGCCAGCTGCGGTCAGTTAGTCACTTCCTGCTTAACTGACTTGAC
ATTTTCTATTTTAAGAGTCGGGAGGAAAATTACTGTGTTGGAGGCCCTCCGCCATCTTCTGAAGCTGAAT
CGAATTAACTTGTTTATTGCAGCTTATAATGGTTACAAATAAAGCAATAGCATCACAAATTTCACAAATA
AAGCATTTTTTTCACTGCATTCTAGTTGTGGTTTGTCCAAACTCATCAATGTATCTTATCATGTCTGGAT
CTGATATCATCGTC
